>Addgene plasmid #246004 | pBOB-HA-Gna12 | addgene full sequence | sequence record 496163 | Addgene NGS Result
GACGGATCGGGAGATCTCCCGATCCCCTATGGTGCACTCTCAGTACAATCTGCTCTGATGCCGCATAGTT
AAGCCAGTATCTGCTCCCTGCTTGTGTGTTGGAGGTCGCTGAGTAGTGCGCGAGCAAAATTTAAGCTACA
ACAAGGCAAGGCTTGACCGACAATTGCATGAAGAATCTGCTTAGGGTTAGGCGTTTTGCGCTGCTTCGCG
ATGTACGGGCCAGATATACGCGTTGACATTGATTATTGACTAGTTATTAATAGTAATCAATTACGGGGTC
ATTAGTTCATAGCCCATATATGGAGTTCCGCGTTACATAACTTACGGTAAATGGCCCGCCTGGCTGACCG
CCCAACGACCCCCGCCCATTGACGTCAATAATGACGTATGTTCCCATAGTAACGCCAATAGGGACTTTCC
ATTGACGTCAATGGGTGGAGTATTTACGGTAAACTGCCCACTTGGCAGTACATCAAGTGTATCATATGCC
AAGTACGCCCCCTATTGACGTCAATGACGGTAAATGGCCCGCCTGGCATTATGCCCAGTACATGACCTTA
TGGGACTTTCCTACTTGGCAGTACATCTACGTATTAGTCATCGCTATTACCATGGTGATGCGGTTTTGGC
AGTACATCAATGGGCGTGGATAGCGGTTTGACTCACGGGGATTTCCAAGTCTCCACCCCATTGACGTCAA
TGGGAGTTTGTTTTGGCACCAAAATCAACGGGACTTTCCAAAATGTCGTAACAACTCCGCCCCATTGACG
CAAATGGGCGGTAGGCGTGTACGGTGGGAGGTCTATATAAGCAGCGCGTTTTGCCTGTACTGGGTCTCTC
TGGTTAGACCAGATCTGAGCCTGGGAGCTCTCTGGCTAACTAGGGAACCCACTGCTTAAGCCTCAATAAA
GCTTGCCTTGAGTGCTTCAAGTAGTGTGTGCCCGTCTGTTGTGTGACTCTGGTAACTAGAGATCCCTCAG
ACCCTTTTAGTCAGTGTGGAAAATCTCTAGCAGTGGCGCCCGAACAGGGACTTGAAAGCGAAAGGGAAAC
CAGAGGAGCTCTCTCGACGCAGGACTCGGCTTGCTGAAGCGCGCACGGCAAGAGGCGAGGGGCGGCGACT
GGTGAGTACGCCAAAAATTTTGACTAGCGGAGGCTAGAAGGAGAGAGATGGGTGCGAGAGCGTCAGTATT
AAGCGGGGGAGAATTAGATCGCGATGGGAAAAAATTCGGTTAAGGCCAGGGGGAAAGAAAAAATATAAAT
TAAAACATATAGTATGGGCAAGCAGGGAGCTAGAACGATTCGCAGTTAATCCTGGCCTGTTAGAAACATC
AGAAGGCTGTAGACAAATACTGGGACAGCTACAACCATCCCTTCAGACAGGATCAGAAGAACTTAGATCA
TTATATAATACAGTAGCAACCCTCTATTGTGTGCATCAAAGGATAGAGATAAAAGACACCAAGGAAGCTT
TAGACAAGATAGAGGAAGAGCAAAACAAAAGTAAGACCACCGCACAGCAAGCGGCCGCTGATCTTCAGAC
CTGGAGGAGGAGATATGAGGGACAATTGGAGAAGTGAATTATATAAATATAAAGTAGTAAAAATTGAACC
ATTAGGAGTAGCACCCACCAAGGCAAAGAGAAGAGTGGTGCAGAGAGAAAAAAGAGCAGTGGGAATAGGA
GCTTTGTTCCTTGGGTTCTTGGGAGCAGCAGGAAGCACTATGGGCGCAGCGTCAATGACGCTGACGGTAC
AGGCCAGACAATTATTGTCTGGTATAGTGCAGCAGCAGAACAATTTGCTGAGGGCTATTGAGGCGCAACA
GCATCTGTTGCAACTCACAGTCTGGGGCATCAAGCAGCTCCAGGCAAGAATCCTGGCTGTGGAAAGATAC
CTAAAGGATCAACAGCTCCTGGGGATTTGGGGTTGCTCTGGAAAACTCATTTGCACCACTGCTGTGCCTT
GGAATGCTAGTTGGAGTAATAAATCTCTGGAACAGATTTGGAATCACACGACCTGGATGGAGTGGGACAG
AGAAATTAACAATTACACAAGCTTAATACACTCCTTAATTGAAGAATCGCAAAACCAGCAAGAAAAGAAT
GAACAAGAATTATTGGAATTAGATAAATGGGCAAGTTTGTGGAATTGGTTTAACATAACAAATTGGCTGT
GGTATATAAAATTATTCATAATGATAGTAGGAGGCTTGGTAGGTTTAAGAATAGTTTTTGCTGTACTTTC
TATAGTGAATAGAGTTAGGCAGGGATATTCACCATTATCGTTTCAGACCCACCTCCCAACCCCGAGGGGA
CCCGACAGGCCCGAAGGAATAGAAGAAGAAGGTGGAGAGAGAGACAGAGACAGATCCATTCGATTAGTGA
ACGGATCAACTTTTAAAAGAAAAGGGGGGATTGGGGGGTACAGTGCAGGGGAAAGAATAGTAGACATAAT
AGCAACAGACATACAAACTAAAGAATTACAAAAACAAATTACAAAATTCAAAATTTTATCGATAAGCTTG
GGAGTTCCGCGTTACATAACTTACGGTAAATGGCCCGCCTGGCTGACCGCCCAACGACCCCCGCCCATTG
ACGTCAATAATGACGTATGTTCCCATAGTAACGCCAATAGGGACTTTCCATTGACGTCAATGGGTGGAGT
ATTTACGGTAAACTGCCCACTTGGCAGTACATCAAGTGTATCATATGCCAAGTACGCCCCCTATTGACGT
CAATGACGGTAAATGGCCCGCCTGGCATTATGCCCAGTACATGACCTTATGGGACTTTCCTACTTGGCAG
TACATCTACGTATTAGTCATCGCTATTACCATGGTGATGCGGTTTTGGCAGTACATCAATGGGCGTGGAT
AGCGGTTTGACTCACGGGGATTTCCAAGTCTCCACCCCATTGACGTCAATGGGAGTTTGTTTTGGCACCA
AAATCAACGGGACTTTCCAAAATGTCGTAACAACTCCGCCCCATTGACGCAAATGGGCGGTAGGCGTGTA
CGGTGGGAGGTCTATATAAGCAGAGCTCGTTTAGTGAACCGTCAGATCGCCTGGAGACGCCATCCACGCT
GTTTTGACCTCCATAGAAGACACCGACTGAGCTCCTTAAGGTTAACTCTAGAGCCACCATGTACCCATAC
GATGTTCCAGATTACGCTTCTAGAGAATTCGGATCCATGTCCGGGGTGGTGCGGACCCTTAGCCGCTGCT
TGCTGCCGGCCGAGGCCGGAGCCCGCGAGCGCAGGGCGGGCGCGGCGCGCGACGCGGAGCGCGAGGCCCG
ACGGCGCAGCCGCGACATCGACGCGCTGCTGGCCCGCGAGCGGCGCGCGGTGCGGCGGCTGGTCAAGATC
CTGCTGCTGGGCGCCGGCGAGAGCGGCAAGTCCACCTTCCTCAAGCAGATGCGCATCATCCACGGCCGGG
AGTTCGACCAGAAGGCGCTGCTGGAGTTCCGCGACACCATCTTCGACAACATCCTTAAGGGTTCGAGGGT
TCTTGTGGACGCTCGAGACAAGCTCGGCATTCCCTGGCAGCACTCTGAGAACGAGAAGCACGGGATGTTT
CTGATGGCCTTCGAGAACAAGGCAGGGCTGCCTGTGGAGCCTGCCACCTTCCAGCTCTACGTGCCAGCCC
TGAGTGCCCTCTGGAGAGACTCGGGGATCAGGGAAGCCTTCAGCCGCAGAAGCGAGTTCCAGCTGGGTGA
ATCAGTGAAGTACTTCCTGGATAACTTGGACCGGATTGGCCAGCTGAACTACTTCCCCAGTAAGCAAGAC
ATCCTGCTGGCTAGAAAGGCCACCAAGGGAATCGTGGAACATGACTTCGTTATAAAGAAAATCCCATTTA
AGATGGTGGATGTGGGCGGCCAGAGGTCACAGCGCCAGAAGTGGTTCCAGTGCTTCGACGGCATCACATC
TATCCTGTTCATGGTGTCCTCGAGCGAGTATGACCAGGTCCTCATGGAGGACAGGCGCACCAACCGGCTG
GTGGAGTCCATGAACATCTTCGAGACCATCGTCAACAACAAGCTCTTCTTCAACGTCTCCATCATCCTCT
TCCTCAACAAGATGGACCTCCTGGTGGAGAAGGTGAAGTCTGTGAGCATTAAGAAGCACTTCCCAGATTT
CAAGGGCGACCCGCACCGGCTGGAGGACGTCCAGCGCTACCTGGTGCAGTGCTTCGACAGGAAGCGCAGG
AACCGCAGCAAGCCCCTGTTCCACCACTTCACCACCGCCATAGACACCGAGAACATCCGCTTCGTGTTTC
ATGCTGTGAAGGACACGATCCTGCAGGAGAACCTGAAAGACATCATGCTGCAGTGACTCGAGCCATGGAA
GCTTGATATCTAACTGACTGAACCGGTGGTACCGAGGAATTAATTCGCTGTCTGCGAGGGCCAGCTGTTG
GGGTGAGTACTCCCTCTCAAAAGCGGGCATGACTTCTGCGCTAAGATTGTCAGTTTCCAAAAACGAGGAG
GATTTGATATTCACCTGGCCCGCGGTGATGCCTTTGAGGGTGGCCGCGTCCATCTGGTCAGAAAAGACAA
TCTTTTTGTTGTCAAGCTTGAGGTGTGGCAGGCTTGAGATCTGGCCATACACTTGAGTGACAATGACATC
CACTTTGCCTTTCTCTCCACAGGTGTCCACTCCCAGGTCCAACTGCAGGTCGAGCATGCATCTAGGGCGG
CCAATTCCGCCGATCCTGGAAAAACATGGAGCAATCACAAGTAGCAATACAGCAGCTACCAATGCTGATT
GTGCCTGGCTAGAAGCACAAGAGGAGGAGGAGGTGGGTTTTCCAGTCACACCTCAGACAATCAACCTCTG
GATTACAAAATTTGTGAAAGATTGACTGGTATTCTTAACTATGTTGCTCCTTTTACGCTATGTGGATACG
CTGCTTTAATGCCTTTGTATCATGCTATTGCTTCCCGTATGGCTTTCATTTTCTCCTCCTTGTATAAATC
CTGGTTGCTGTCTCTTTATGAGGAGTTGTGGCCCGTTGTCAGGCAACGTGGCGTGGTGTGCACTGTGTTT
GCTGACGCAACCCCCACTGGTTGGGGCATTGCCACCACCTGTCAGCTCCTTTCCGGGACTTTCGCTTTCC
CCCTCCCTATTGCCACGGCGGAACTCATCGCCGCCTGCCTTGCCCGCTGCTGGACAGGGGCTCGGCTGTT
GGGCACTGACAATTCCGTGGTGTTGTCGGGGAAGCTGACGTCCTTTCCATGGCTGCTCGCCTGTGTTGCC
ACCTGGATTCTGCGCGGGACGTCCTTCTGCTACGTCCCTTCGGCCCTCAATCCAGCGGACCTTCCTTCCC
GCGGCCTGCTGCCGGCTCTGCGGCCTCTTCCGCGTCTTCGCCTTCGCCCTCAGACGAGTCGGATCTCCCT
TTGGGCCGCCTCCCCGCCTGGAATTCGAGCTCGGTACCTTTAAGACCAATGACTTACAAGGCAGCTGTAG
ATCTTAGCCACTTTTTAAAAGAAAAGGGGGGACTGGAAGGGCTAATTCACTCCCAACGAAGACAAGATAT
CCTTGATCTGTGGATCTACCACACACAAGGCTACTTCCCTGATTGGCAGAACTACACACCAGGGCCAGGG
ATCAGATATCCACTGACCTTTGGATGGTGCTACAAGCTAGTACCAGTTGAGCAAGAGAAGGTAGAAGAAG
CCAATGAAGGAGAGAACACCCGCTTGTTACACCCTGTGAGCCTGCATGGGATGGATGACCCGGAGAGAGA
AGTATTAGAGTGGAGGTTTGACAGCCGCCTAGCATTTCATCACATGGCCCGAGAGCTGCATCCGGACTGT
ACTGGGTCTCTCTGGTTAGACCAGATCTGAGCCTGGGAGCTCTCTGGCTAACTAGGGAACCCACTGCTTA
AGCCTCAATAAAGCTTGCCTTGAGTGCTTCAAGTAGTGTGTGCCCGTCTGTTGTGTGACTCTGGTAACTA
GAGATCCCTCAGACCCTTTTAGTCAGTGTGGAAAATCTCTAGCAGGGCCGCTTTAAACCCGCTGATCAGC
CTCGACTGTGCCTTCTAGTTGCCAGCCATCTGTTGTTTGCCCCTCCCCCGTGCCTTCCTTGACCCTGGAA
GGTGCCACTCCCACTGTCCTTTCCTAATAAAATGAGGAAATTGCATCGCATTGTCTGAGTAGGTGTCATT
CTATTCTGGGGGGTGGGGTGGGGCAGGACAGCAAGGGGGAGGATTGGGAAGACAATAGCAGGCATGCTGG
GGATGCGGTGGGCTCTATGGCTTCTGAGGCGGAAAGAACCAGCTGGGGCTCTAGGGGGTATCCCC
[124 nt withheld, positions 6296-6419]
C
[91 nt withheld, positions 6421-6511]
A
[49 nt withheld, positions 6513-6561]
CCTTTGACGTTGGAGTCCACGTTCTTT
[37 nt withheld, positions 6589-6625]
ACCCTATCTCGGTCTATTCTTTTGATTTATAAGGGATTTTGCCGATTTCGGCCTATTGGTTAAAAAATGA
GCTGATTTAACAAAAATTTAACGCGAATTAATTCTGTGGAATGTGTGTCAGTTAGGGTGTGGAAAGTCCC
CAGGCTCCCCAGCAGGCAGAAGTATGCAAAGCATGCATCTCAATTAGTCAGCAACCAGGTGTGGAAAGTC
CCCAGGCTCCCCAGCAGGCAGAAGTATGCAAAGCATGCATCTCAATTAGTCAGCAACCATAGTCCCGCCC
CTAACTCCGCCCATCCCGCCCCTAACTCCGCCCAGTTCCGCCCATTCTCCGCCCCATGGCTGACTAATTT
TTTTTATTTATGCAGAGGCCGAGGCCGCCTCTGCCTCTGAGCTATTCCAGAAGTAGTGAGGAGGCTTTTT
TGGAGGCCTAGGCTTTTGCAAAAAGCTCCCGGGAGCTTGTATATCCATTTTCGGATCTGATCAGCACGTG
TTGACAATTAATCATCGGCATAGTATATCGGCATAGTATAATACGACAAGGTGAGGAACTAAACCATGGC
CAAGTTGACCAGTGCCGTTCCGGTGCTCACCGCGCGCGACGTCGCCGGAGCGGTCGAGTTCTGGACCGAC
CGGCTCGGGTTCTCCCGGGACTTCGTGGAGGACGACTTCGCCGGTGTGGTCCGGGACGACGTGACCCTGT
TCATCAGCGCGGTCCAGGACCAGGTGGTGCCGGACAACACCCTGGCCTGGGTGTGGGTGCGCGGCCTGGA
CGAGCTGTACGCCGAGTGGTCGGAGGTCGTGTCCACGAACTTCCGGGACGCCTCCGGGCCGGCCATGACC
GAGATCGGCGAGCAGCCGTGGGGGCGGGAGTTCGCCCTGCGCGACCCGGCCGGCAACTGCGTGCACTTCG
TGGCCGAGGAGCAGGACTGACACGTGCTACGAGATTTCGATTCCACCGCCGCCTTCTATGAAAGGTTGGG
CTTCGGAATCGTTTTCCGGGACGCCGGCTGGATGATCCTCCAGCGCGGGGATCTCATGCTGGAGTTCTTC
GCCCACCCCAACTTGTTTATTGCAGCTTATAATGGTTACAAATAAAGCAATAGCATCACAAATTTCACAA
ATAAAGCATTTTTTTCACTGCATTCTAGTTGTGGTTTGTCCAAACTCATCAATGTATCTTATCATGTCTG
TATACCGTCGACCTCTAGCTAGAGCTTGGCGTAATCATGGTCATAGCTGTTTCCTGTGTGAAATTGTTAT
CCGCTCACAATTCCACACAACATACGAGCCGGAAGCATAAAGTGTAAAGCCTGGGGTGCCTAATGAGTGA
GCTAACTCACATTAATTGCGTTGCGCTCACTGCCCGCTTTCCAGTCGGGAAACCTGTCGTGCCAGCTGCA
TTAATGAATCGGCCAACGCGCGGGGAGAGGCGGTTTGCGTATTGGGCGCTCTTCCGCTTCCTCGCTCACT
GACTCGCTGCGCTCGGTCGTTCGGCTGCGGCGAGCGGTATCAGCTCACTCAAAGGCGGTAATACGGTTAT
CCACAGAATCAGGGGATAACGCAGGAAAGAACATGTGAGCAAAAGGCCAGCAAAAGGCCAGGAACCGTAA
AAAGGCCGCGTTGCTGGCTTTTTTCCATAGGCTCCGCCCCCCTGACGAGCATCACAAAAATCGACGCTCA
AGTCAGAGGTGGCGAAACCCGACAGGACTATAAAGATACCAGGCGTTTCCCCCTGGAAGCTCCCTCGTGC
GCTCTCCTGTTCCGACCCTGCCGCTTACCGGATACCTGTCCGCCTTTCTCCCTTCGGGAAGCGTGGCGCT
TTCTCATAGCTCACGCTGTAGGTATCTCAGTTCGGTGTAGGTCGTTCGCTCCAAGCTGGGCTGTGTGCAC
GAACCCCCCGTTCAGCCCGACCGCTGCGCCTTATCCGGTAACTATCGTCTTGAGTCCAACCCGGTAAGAC
ACGACTTATCGCCACTGGCAGCAGCCACTGGTAACAGGATTAGCAGAGCGAGGTATGTAGGCGGTGCTAC
AGAGTTCTTGAAGTGGTGGCCTAACTACGGCTACACTAGAAGAACAGTATTTGGTATCTGCGCTCTGCTG
AAGCCAGTTACCTTCGGAAAAAGAGTTGGTAGCTCTTGATCCGGCAAACAAACCACCGCTGGTAGCGGTG
GTTTTTTTGTTTGCAAGCAGCAGATTACGCGCAGAAAAAAAGGATCTCAAGAAGATCCTTTGATCTTTTC
TACGGGGTCTGACGCTCAGTGGAACGAAAACTCACGTTAAGGGATTTTGGTCATGAGATTATCAAAAAGG
ATCTTCACCTAGATCCTTTTAAATTAAAAATGAAGTTTTAAATCAATCTAAAGTATATATGAGTAAACTT
GGTCTGACAGTTACCAATGCTTAATCAGTGAGGCACCTATCTCAGCGATCTGTCTATTTCGTTCATCCAT
AGTTGCCTGACTCCCCGTCGTGTAGATAACTACGATACGGGAGGGCTTACCATCTGGCCCCAGTGCTGCA
ATGATACCGCGAGACCCACGCTCACCGGCTCCAGATTTATCAGCAATAAACCAGCCAGCCGGAAGGGCCG
AGCGCAGAAGTGGTCCTGCAACTTTATCCGCCTCCATCCAGTCTATTAATTGTTGCCGGGAAGCTAGAGT
AAGTAGTTCGCCAGTTAATAGTTTGCGCAACGTTGTTGCCATTGCTACAGGCATCGTGGTGTCACGCTCG
TCGTTTGGTATGGCTTCATTCAGCTCCGGTTCCCAACGATCAAGGCGAGTTACATGATCCCCCATGTTGT
GCAAAAAAGCGGTTAGCTCCTTCGGTCCTCCGATCGTTGTCAGAAGTAAGTTGGCCGCAGTGTTATCACT
CATGGTTATGGCAGCACTGCATAATTCTCTTACTGTCATGCCATCCGTAAGATGCTTTTCTGTGACTGGT
GAGTACTCAACCAAGTCATTCTGAGAATAGTGTATGCGGCGACCGAGTTGCTCTTGCCCGGCGTCAATAC
GGGATAATACCGCGCCACATAGCAGAACTTTAAAAGTGCTCATCATTGGAAAACGTTCTTCGGGGCGAAA
ACTCTCAAGGATCTTACCGCTGTTGAGATCCAGTTCGATGTAACCCACTCGTGCACCCAACTGATCTTCA
GCATCTTTTACTTTCACCAGCGTTTCTGGGTGAGCAAAAACAGGAAGGCAAAATGCCGCAAAAAAGGGAA
TAAGGGCGACACGGAAATGTTGAATACTCATACTCTTCCTTTTTCAATATTATTGAAGCATTTATCAGGG
TTATTGTCTCATGAGCGGATACATATTTGAATGTATTTAGAAAAATAAACAAATAGGGGTTCCGCGCACA
TTTCCCCGAAAAGTGCCACCTGACGTC
Features (pLannotate 1.2.2; 34 found; start..end, strand, type, name):
     28..80      -  misc_feature   bom (fragment): basis of mobility region from pBR322
    235..614     +  enhancer       CMV enhancer: human cytomegalovirus immediate early enhancer
    615..814     +  promoter       CMV promoter: human cytomegalovirus (CMV) immediate early promoter
    832..1012    +  LTR            5' LTR (truncated): truncated 5' long terminal repeat (LTR) from HIV-1
   1059..1184    +  misc_feature   HIV-1 Ψ: packaging signal of human immunodeficiency virus type 1
   1168..1531    +  CDS            HIV-1 gag (fragment): gag protein from human immunodeficiency virus 1; gag
   1677..1910    +  misc_feature   RRE: The Rev response element (RRE) of HIV-1 allows for Rev-dependent mRNA export from the nucleus to the cytoplasm.
   2287..2387    +  CDS            Rev (fragment): human immunodeficiency virus 1 (HIV-1) Rev protein; rev; enhances nuclear export of unspliced and incompletely spliced viral mRNAs
   2391..2507    +  misc_feature   cPPT/CTS: central polypurine tract and central termination sequence of HIV-1
   2530..2833    +  enhancer       CMV enhancer: human cytomegalovirus immediate early enhancer
   2834..3037    +  promoter       CMV promoter: human cytomegalovirus (CMV) immediate early promoter
   3142..3169    +  CDS            3xHA (fragment): three tandem HA epitope tags
   3187..4323    +  CDS            Gna12: GNA12_MOUSE - Also known as Gna-12. Experimental evidence at protein level: Swiss-Prot protein existence level 1. Guanine nucleotide-binding proteins (G proteins) are involved as modulators or transducers in various transmembrane signaling systems (PubMed:19151758, PubMed:21212405, PubMed:22609986). Activates effector molecule RhoA by binding and activating RhoGEFs (ARHGEF12/LARG) (By similarity). GNA12-dependent Rho signaling subsequently regulates transcription factor AP-1 (activating protein-1) (PubMed:19151758, PubMed:21212405). GNA12-dependent Rho signaling also regulates protein phosphat
   4413..4642    +  intron         chimeric intron: chimera between introns from adenovirus and immunoglobulin heavy chain genes
   4706..4816    +  CDS            nef (fragment): NEF_HV1Z2 - Experimental evidence at protein level: Swiss-Prot protein existence level 1. Extracellular Nef protein targets CD4(+) T-lymphocytes for apoptosis by interacting with CXCR4 surface receptors. From Human immunodeficiency virus type 1 group M subtype D (isolate Z2/CDC-Z34) (HIV-1).
   4819..5407    +  misc_feature   WPRE: woodchuck hepatitis virus posttranscriptional regulatory element
   5424..5492    +  CDS            nef (fragment): NEF_HV1Z2 - Experimental evidence at protein level: Swiss-Prot protein existence level 1. Extracellular Nef protein targets CD4(+) T-lymphocytes for apoptosis by interacting with CXCR4 surface receptors. From Human immunodeficiency virus type 1 group M subtype D (isolate Z2/CDC-Z34) (HIV-1).
   5494..5806    +  LTR            5' LTR (fragment): 5' long terminal repeat (LTR) from HIV-1
   5814..5994    +  LTR            5' LTR (truncated): truncated 5' long terminal repeat (LTR) from HIV-1
   6026..6250    +  polyA_signal   bGH poly(A) signal: bovine growth hormone polyadenylation signal
   6254..6275    +  promoter       SV40 promoter (fragment): SV40 enhancer and early promoter
   6296..6724    +  rep_origin     f1 ori (sequence partly withheld): f1 bacteriophage origin of replication; arrow indicates direction of (+) strand synthesis
   6738..7067    +  promoter       SV40 promoter: SV40 enhancer and early promoter
   7115..7162    +  promoter       EM7 promoter: synthetic bacterial promoter&nbsp
   7181..7555    +  CDS            BleoR: antibiotic-binding protein; Sh ble from Streptoalloteichus hindustanus; confers resistance to bleomycin, phleomycin, and Zeocin™
   7565..7690    +  CDS            ble (fragment): BLE_KLEPN - Experimental evidence at protein level: Swiss-Prot protein existence level 1. Binding protein with a strong affinity to the bleomycin family of antibiotics. Binds to CL990; an antimitotic-antibiotic compound. From Klebsiella pneumoniae.
   7685..7806    +  polyA_signal   SV40 poly(A) signal: SV40 polyadenylation signal
   7879..7895    -  protein_bind   lac operator: The lac repressor binds to the lac operator to inhibit transcription in E. coli. This inhibition can be relieved by adding lactose or isopropyl-β-D-thiogalactopyranoside (IPTG). lac repressor encoded by lacI
   7903..7933    -  promoter       lac promoter: promoter for the E. coli lac operon
   7948..7969    -  protein_bind   CAP binding site: CAP binding activates transcription in the presence of cAMP. E. coli catabolite activator protein
   7982..8074    -  CDS            lacI (fragment): lac repressor; lacI; The lac repressor binds to the lac operator to inhibit transcription in E. coli. This inhibition can be relieved by adding lactose or isopropyl-β-D-thiogalactopyranoside (IPTG).
   8257..8845    -  rep_origin     ori: high-copy-number ColE1/pMB1/pBR322/pUC origin of replication
   9016..9876    -  CDS            AmpR: β-lactamase; bla; confers resistance to ampicillin, carbenicillin, and related antibiotics
   9877..9981    -  promoter       AmpR promoter: bla
