[The description below was written by a language model from this plasmid's Addgene catalogue record and pLannotate feature annotations shown in this document.]
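Description:
pBOB-HA-Gna12 is a lentiviral transfer plasmid built on the pBOB backbone that also serves as a conventional mammalian expression vector. It carries mouse Gna12, encoding the heterotrimeric G protein alpha subunit Gα12, with an N-terminal HA epitope tag. In bacteria it is maintained through a high-copy ColE1/pUC-type origin and selected with ampicillin via the bla gene. An f1 origin is also present. The roughly 10 kb sequence further contains an SV40 promoter/EM7 promoter–BleoR cassette with an SV40 poly(A) signal, positioned outside the LTR-flanked region. This cassette could confer Zeocin resistance on cells carrying the plasmid itself but would not be transferred by the virus.

The viral genome is transcribed from a CMV enhancer/promoter fused to a truncated HIV-1 5' LTR, a chimeric arrangement typical of Tat-independent designs. It includes the Ψ packaging signal with a gag fragment, the Rev response element for nuclear export of unspliced RNA, and the cPPT/CTS element that aids nuclear import. An internal CMV enhancer/promoter drives the payload: a short HA tag (annotated as a fragment of 3xHA) followed by the ~1.1 kb Gna12 coding sequence, which was cloned between BamHI and XhoI sites. Downstream lie a chimeric intron, a WPRE that enhances transcript stability and expression, the 3' LTR sequences and a bGH polyadenylation signal.

The construct is intended for expressing HA-tagged Gα12 either transiently by transfection or stably after lentiviral transduction of mammalian cells. The HA tag permits detection or immunoprecipitation. No mammalian selection marker or reporter is annotated within the packaged region.
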