Addgene plasmid #246004: pBOB-HA-Gna12
Purpose: Express HA N-terminal tagged mouse Galpha12 transiently via transfection or stably via lentivirus-mediated infection in mammalian cells.
Depositing lab: Zhao Zhang. Depositing organization: University of Texas Southwestern Medical Center. Publication: GPR45 modulates Galpha(s) at primary cilia of the paraventricular hypothalamus to control food intake. Xun Y, Jiang Y, Xu B, Tang M, Ludwig S, Nakamura K, Mukhopadhyay S, Liu C, Beutler B, Zhang Z. Science. 2025 Jun 5;388(6751):eadp3989. doi: 10.1126/science.adp3989. Epub 2025 Jun 5. PubMed 40472089.
Backbone
  Vector backbone: pBOB
  Vector type: Mammalian Expression, Lentiviral
Growth in bacteria
  Bacterial resistance: Ampicillin, 100 μg/mL
  Growth temperature: 37°C
  Growth strain: NEB Stable
  Copy number: High Copy
Gene/Insert
  Gene/Insert name: Gna12
  Species: M. musculus (mouse)
  Insert size (bp): 1140
  GenBank ID: NM_010302
  Entrez Gene: Gna12 (a.k.a. Galpha12)
  Tag / fusion protein: HA (N terminal on insert)
  Cloning method: Restriction Enzyme; 5′ cloning site BamHI (not destroyed); 3′ cloning site XhoI (not destroyed)
  Sequencing primers: 5′ AGCTCGTTTAGTGAACCGTCAGATCG; 3′ TACTCACCCCAACAGCTGGC
Terms and licenses: Academic/Nonprofit Terms; Industry Terms: Not Available to Industry
How to cite: pBOB-HA-Gna12 was a gift from Zhao Zhang (Addgene plasmid # 246004 ; http://n2t.net/addgene:246004 ; RRID:Addgene_246004)
